>Addgene plasmid #174675 | 6xHis-MBP-huPxCas12a | addgene full sequence | sequence record 346135 | Addgene NGS Result
CAAGGAGATGGCGCCCAACAGTCCCCCGGCCACGGGGCCTGCCACCATACCCACGCCGAAACAAGCGCTC
ATGAGCCCGAAGTGGCGAGCCCGATCTTCCCCATCGGTGATGTCGGCGATATAGGCGCCAGCAACCGCAC
CTGTGGCGCCGGTGATGCCGGCCACGATGCGTCCGGCGTAGAGGATCGAGATCTCGATCCCGCGAAATTA
ATACGACTCACTATAGGGGAATTGTGAGCGGATAACAATTCCCCTCTAGAAATAATTTTGTTTAACTTTA
AGAAGGAGATATACCATGGGTTCTTCTCACCATCACCATCACCATGGTTCTTCTATGAAAATCGAAGAAG
GTAAACTGGTAATCTGGATTAACGGCGATAAAGGCTATAACGGTCTCGCTGAAGTCGGTAAGAAATTCGA
GAAAGATACCGGAATTAAAGTCACCGTTGAGCATCCGGATAAACTGGAAGAGAAATTCCCACAGGTTGCG
GCAACTGGCGATGGCCCTGACATTATCTTCTGGGCACACGACCGCTTTGGTGGCTACGCTCAATCTGGCC
TGTTGGCTGAAATCACCCCGGACAAAGCGTTCCAGGACAAGCTGTATCCGTTTACCTGGGATGCCGTACG
TTACAACGGCAAGCTGATTGCTTACCCGATCGCTGTTGAAGCGTTATCGCTGATTTATAACAAAGATCTG
CTGCCGAACCCGCCAAAAACCTGGGAAGAGATCCCGGCGCTGGATAAAGAACTGAAAGCGAAAGGTAAGA
GCGCGCTGATGTTCAACCTGCAAGAACCGTACTTCACCTGGCCGCTGATTGCTGCTGACGGGGGTTATGC
GTTCAAGTATGAAAACGGCAAGTACGACATTAAAGACGTGGGCGTGGATAACGCTGGCGCGAAAGCGGGT
CTGACCTTCCTGGTTGACCTGATTAAAAACAAACACATGAATGCAGACACCGATTACTCCATCGCAGAAG
CTGCCTTTAATAAAGGCGAAACAGCGATGACCATCAACGGCCCGTGGGCATGGTCCAACATCGACACCAG
CAAAGTGAATTATGGTGTAACGGTACTGCCGACCTTCAAGGGTCAACCATCCAAACCGTTCGTTGGCGTG
CTGAGCGCAGGTATTAACGCCGCCAGTCCGAACAAAGAGCTGGCAAAAGAGTTCCTCGAAAACTATCTGC
TGACTGATGAAGGTCTGGAAGCGGTTAATAAAGACAAACCGCTGGGTGCCGTAGCGCTGAAGTCTTACGA
GGAAGAGTTGGCGAAAGATCCACGTATTGCCGCCACTATGGAAAACGCCCAGAAAGGTGAAATCATGCCG
AACATCCCGCAGATGTCCGCTTTCTGGTATGCCGTGCGTACTGCGGTGATCAACGCCGCCAGCGGTCGTC
AGACTGTCGATGAAGCCCTGAAAGACGCGCAGACTAATGGGATCGAGGAAAACCTGTACTTCCAATCCAA
TATGATCATCGGCCGCGACTTCAACATGTACTACCAGAACCTGACCAAGATGTACCCCATCAGCAAGACC
CTGCGCAACGAGCTGATCCCCGTGGGCAAGACCCTGGAGAACATCCGCAAGAACGGCATCCTGGAGGCCG
ACATCCAGCGCAAGGCCGACTACGAGCACGTGAAGAAGCTGATGGACAACTACCACAAGCAGCTGATCAA
CGAGGCCCTGCAGGGCGTGCACCTGAGCGACCTGAGCGACGCCTACGACCTGTACTTCAACCTGAGCAAG
GAGAAGAACAGCGTGGACGCCTTCAGCAAGTGCCAGGACAAGCTGCGCAAGGAGATCGTGAGCTTCCTGA
AGAACCACGAGAACTTCCCCAAGATCGGCAACAAGGAGATCATCAAGCTGATCCAGAGCCTGAACGACAA
CGACGCCGACAACAACGCCCTGGACAGCTTCAGCAACTTCTACACCTACTTCAGCAGCTACAACGAGGTG
CGCAAGAACCTGTACAGCGACGAGGAGAAGAGCAGCACCGTGGCCTACCGCCTGATCAACGAGAACCTGC
CCAAGAGCCTGGACAACATCAAGGCCTACGCCATCGCCAAGAAGGCCGGCGTGCGCGCCGAGGGCCTGAG
CGAGGAGGAGCAGGACTGCCTGTTCATCATCGAGACCTTCGAGCGCACCCTGACCCAGGACGGCATCGAC
AACTACAACGCCGACATCGGCAAGCTGAACACCGCCATCAACCTGTACAACCAGCAGAACAAGAAGCAGG
AGGGCTTCCGCAAGGTGCCCCAGATGAAGTGCCTGTACAAGCAGATCCTGAGCGACCGCGAGGAGGCCTT
CATCGACGAGTTCAGCGACGACGAGGACCTGATCACCAACATCGAGAGCTTCGCCGAGAACATGAACGTG
TTCCTGAACAGCGAGATCATCACCGACTTCAAGAACGCCCTGGTGGAGAGCGACGGCAGCCTGGTGTACA
TCAAGAACGACGTGAGCAAGACCCTGTTCAGCAACATCGTGTTCGGCAGCTGGAACGCCATCGACGAGAA
GCTGAGCGACGAGTACGACCTGGCCAACAGCAAGAAGAAGAAGGACGAGAAGTACTACGAGAAGCGCCAG
AAGGAGCTGAAGAAGAACAAGAGCTACGACCTGGAGACCATCATCGGCCTGTTCGACGACAGCATCGACG
TGATCGGCAAGTACATCGAGAAGCTGGAGAGCGACATCACCGCCATCGCCGAGGCCAAGAACGACTTCGA
CGAGATCGTGCTGCGCAAGCACGACAAGAACAAGAGCCTGCGCAAGAACACCAACGCCGTGGAGGCCATC
AAGAGCTACCTGGACACCGTGAAGGACTTCGAGCGCGACATCAAGCTGATCAACGGCAGCGGCCAGGAGG
TGGAGAAGAACCTGGTGGTGTACGCCGAGCAGGAGAACATCCTGGCCGAGATCAAGAACGTGGACAGCCT
GTACAACATGAGCCGCAACTACCTGACCCAGAAGCCCTTCAGCACCGAGAAGTTCAAGCTGAACTTCGAG
AACCCCACCCTGCTGAACGGCTGGGACCGCAACAAGGAGAAGGACTACCTGGGCATCCTGTTCGAGAAGG
AGGGCATGTACTACCTGGGCATCATCAACAACAACCACCGCAAGATCTTCGAGAACGAGAAGCTGTGCAC
CGGCAAGGAGAGCTGCTTCAACAAGATCGTGTACAAGCAGATCAGCAACGCCGCCAAGTACCTGAGCAGC
AAGCAGATCAACCCCCAGAACCCCCCCAAGGAGATCGCCGAGATCCTGCTGAAGCGCAAGGCCGACAGCA
GCAGCCTGAGCCGCAAGGAGACCGAGCTGTTCATCGACTACCTGAAGGACGACTTCCTGGTGAACTACCC
CATGATCATCAACAGCGACGGCGAGAACTTCTTCAACTTCCACTTCAAGCAGGCCAAGGACTACGGCAGC
CTGCAGGAGTTCTTCAAGGAGGTGGAGCACCAGGCCTACAGCCTGAAGACCCGCCCCATCGACGACAGCT
ACATCTACCGCATGATCGACGAGGGCAAGCTGTACCTGTTCCAGATCCACAACAAGGACTTCAGCCCCTA
CAGCAAGGGCAACCTGAACCTGCACACCATCTACCTGCAGATGCTGTTCGACCAGCGCAACCTGAACAAC
GTGGTGTACAAGCTGAACGGCGAGGCCGAGGTGTTCTACCGCCCCGCCAGCATCAACGACGAGGAGGTGA
TCATCCACAAGGCCGGCGAGGAGATCAAGAACAAGAACAGCAAGCGCGCCGTGGACAAGCCCACCAGCAA
GTTCGGCTACGACATCATCAAGGACCGCCGCTACAGCAAGGACAAGTTCATGCTGCACATCCCCGTGACC
ATGAACTTCGGCGTGGACGAGACCCGCCGCTTCAACGACGTGGTGAACGACGCCCTGCGCAACGACGAGA
AGGTGCGCGTGATCGGCATCGACCGCGGCGAGCGCAACCTGCTGTACGTGGTGGTGGTGGACACCGACGG
CACCATCCTGGAGCAGATCAGCCTGAACAGCATCATCAACAACGAGTACAGCATCGAGACCGACTACCAC
AAGCTGCTGGACGAGAAGGAGGGCGACCGCGACCGCGCCCGCAAGAACTGGACCACCATCGAGAACATCA
AGGAGCTGAAGGAGGGCTACCTGAGCCAGGTGGTGAACGTGATCGCCAAGCTGGTGCTGAAGTACAACGC
CATCATCTGCCTGGAGGACCTGAACTTCGGCTTCAAGCGCGGCCGCCAGAAGGTGGAGAAGCAGGTGTAC
CAGAAGTTCGAGAAGATGCTGATCGACAAGCTGAACTACCTGGTGATCGACAAGAGCCGCAAGCAGGAGA
AGCCCGAGGAGTTCGGCGGCGCCCTGAACGCCCTGCAGCTGACCAGCAAGTTCACCAGCTTCAAGGACAT
GGGCAAGCAGACCGGCATCATCTACTACGTGCCCGCCTACCTGACCAGCAAGATCGACCCCACCACCGGC
TTCGCCAACCTGTTCTACGTGAAGTACGAGAACGTGGAGAAGGCCAAGGAGTTCTTCAGCCGCTTCGACA
GCATCAGCTACAACAACGAGAGCGGCTACTTCGAGTTCGCCTTCGACTACAAGAAGTTCACCGACCGCGC
CTGCGGCGCCCGCAGCCAGTGGACCGTGTGCACCTACGGCGAGCGCATCATCAAGTACCGCAACGCCGAC
AAGAACAACAGCTTCGACGACAAGACCATCGTGCTGAGCGAGGAGTTCAAGGAGCTGTTCAGCATCTACG
GCATCAGCTACGAGGACGGCGCCGAGCTGAAGAACAAGATCATGAGCGTGGACGAGGCCGACTTCTTCCG
CTGCCTGACCGGCCTGCTGCAGAAGACCCTGCAGATGCGCAACAGCAGCAACGACGGCACCCGCGACTAC
ATCATCAGCCCCATCATGAACGACCGCGGCGAGTTCTTCAACAGCGAGGCCTGCGACGCCAGCAAGCCCA
AGGACGCCGACGCCAACGGCGCCTTCAACATCGCCCGCAAGGGCCTGTGGGTGCTGGAGCAGATCCGCAA
CACCCCCAGCGGCGACAAGCTGAACCTGGCCATGAGCAACGCCGAGTGGCTGGAGTACGCCCAGCGCAAC
CAGATCGCTAGCCCAAAGAAGAAGAGGAAAGTCTCTAGATACCCTTATGATGTTCCAGATTATGCCGGAT
ACCCATACGATGTCCCTGACTATGCAGGCTCCTACCCTTATGACGTCCCAGACTACGCGCACCACCACCA
CCACCACTGAGATCCGGCTGCTAACAAAGCCCGAAAGGAAGCTGAGTTGGCTGCTGCCACCGCTGAGCAA
TAACTAGCATAACCCCTTGGGGCCTCTAAACGGGTCTTGAGGGGTTTTTTGCTGAAAGGAGGAACTATAT
CCGGATTGGCGAATGGG
[124 nt withheld, positions 5408-5531]
C
[91 nt withheld, positions 5533-5623]
A
[49 nt withheld, positions 5625-5673]
CCTTTGACGTTGGAGTCCACGTTCTTT
[37 nt withheld, positions 5701-5737]
ACCCTATCTCGGTCTATTCTTTTGATTTATAAGGGATTTTGCCGATTTCGGCCTATTGGTTAAAAAATGA
GCTGATTTAACAAAAATTTAACGCGAATTTTAACAAACTAGTAACGTTTACAATTTCAGGTGGCACTTTT
CGGGGAAATGTGCGCGGAACCCCTATTTGTTTATTTTTCTAAATACATTCAAATATGTATCCGCTCATGA
ATTAATTCTTAGAAAAACTCATCGAGCATCAAATGAAACTGCAATTTATTCATATCAGGATTATCAATAC
CATATTTTTGAAAAAGCCGTTTCTGTAATGAAGGAGAAAACTCACCGAGGCAGTTCCATAGGATGGCAAG
ATCCTGGTATCGGTCTGCGATTCCGACTCGTCCAACATCAATACAACCTATTAATTTCCCCTCGTCAAAA
ATAAGGTTATCAAGTGAGAAATCACCATGAGTGACGACTGAATCCGGTGAGAATGGCAAAAGTTTATGCA
TTTCTTTCCAGACTTGTTCAACAGGCCAGCCATTACGCTCGTCATCAAAATCACTCGCATCAACCAAACC
GTTATTCATTCGTGATTGCGCCTGAGCGAGACGAAATACGCGATCGCTGTTAAAAGGACAATTACAAACA
GGAATCGAATGCAACCGGCGCAGGAACACTGCCAGCGCATCAACAATGTTTTCACCTGAATCAGGATATT
CTTCTAATACCTGGAATGCTGTTTTCCCGGGGATCGCAGTGGTGAGTAACCATGCATCATCAGGAGTACG
GATAAAATGCTTGATGGTCGGAAGAGGCATAAATTCCGTCAGCCAGTTTAGTCTGACCATCTCATCTGTA
ACATCATTGGCAACGCTACCTTTGCCATGTTTCAGAAACAACTCTGGCGCATCGGGCTTCCCATACAATC
GATAGATTGTCGCACCTGATTGCCCGACATTATCGCGAGCCCATTTATACCCATATAAATCAGCATCCAT
GTTGGAATTTAATCGCGGCCTAGAGCAAGACGTTTCCCGTTGAATATGGCTCATAACACCCCTTGTATTA
CTGTTTATGTAAGCAGACAGTTTTATTGTTCATGACCAAAATCCCTTAACGTGAGTTTTCGTTCCACTGA
GCGTCAGACCCCGTAGAAAAGATCAAAGGATCTTCTTGAGATCCTTTTTTTCTGCGCGTAATCTGCTGCT
TGCAAACAAAAAAACCACCGCTACCAGCGGTGGTTTGTTTGCCGGATCAAGAGCTACCAACTCTTTTTCC
GAAGGTAACTGGCTTCAGCAGAGCGCAGATACCAAATACTGTCCTTCTAGTGTAGCCGTAGTTAGGCCAC
CACTTCAAGAACTCTGTAGCACCGCCTACATACCTCGCTCTGCTAATCCTGTTACCAGTGGCTGCTGCCA
GTGGCGATAAGTCGTGTCTTACCGGGTTGGACTCAAGACGATAGTTACCGGATAAGGCGCAGCGGTCGGG
CTGAACGGGGGGTTCGTGCACACAGCCCAGCTTGGAGCGAACGACCTACACCGAACTGAGATACCTACAG
CGTGAGCTATGAGAAAGCGCCACGCTTCCCGAAGGGAGAAAGGCGGACAGGTATCCGGTAAGCGGCAGGG
TCGGAACAGGAGAGCGCACGAGGGAGCTTCCAGGGGGAAACGCCTGGTATCTTTATAGTCCTGTCGGGTT
TCGCCACCTCTGACTTGAGCGTCGATTTTTGTGATGCTCGTCAGGGGGGCGGAGCCTATGGAAAAACGCC
AGCAACGCGGCCTTTTTACGGTTCCTGGCCTTTTGCTGGCCTTTTGCTCACATGTTCTTTCCTGCGTTAT
CCCCTGATTCTGTGGATAACCGTATTACCGCCTTTGAGTGAGCTGATACCGCTCGCCGCAGCCGAACGAC
CGAGCGCAGCGAGTCAGTGAGCGAGGAAGCGGAAGAGCGCCTGATGCGGTATTTTCTCCTTACGCATCTG
TGCGGTATTTCACACCGCAATGGTGCACTCTCAGTACAATCTGCTCTGATGCCGCATAGTTAAGCCAGTA
TACACTCCGCTATCGCTACGTGACTGGGTCATGGCTGCGCCCCGACACCCGCCAACACCCGCTGACGCGC
CCTGACGGGCTTGTCTGCTCCCGGCATCCGCTTACAGACAAGCTGTGACCGTCTCCGGGAGCTGCATGTG
TCAGAGGTTTTCACCGTCATCACCGAAACGCGCGAGGCAGCTGCGGTAAAGCTCATCAGCGTGGTCGTGA
AGCGATTCACAGATGTCTGCCTGTTCATCCGCGTCCAGCTCGTTGAGTTTCTCCAGAAGCGTTAATGTCT
GGCTTCTGATAAAGCGGGCCATGTTAAGGGCGGTTTTTTCCTGTTTGGTCACTGATGCCTCCGTGTAAGG
GGGATTTCTGTTCATGGGGGTAATGATACCGATGAAACGAGAGAGGATGCTCACGATACGGGTTACTGAT
GATGAACATGCCCGGTTACTGGAACGTTGTGAGGGTAAACAACTGGCGGTATGGATGCGGCGGGACCAGA
GAAAAATCACTCAGGGTCAATGCCAGCGCTTCGTTAATACAGATGTAGGTGTTCCACAGGGTAGCCAGCA
GCATCCTGCGATGCAGATCCGGAACATAATGGTGCAGGGCGCTGACTTCCGCGTTTCCAGACTTTACGAA
ACACGGAAACCGAAGACCATTCATGTTGTTGCTCAGGTCGCAGACGTTTTGCAGCAGCAGTCGCTTCACG
TTCGCTCGCGTATCGGTGATTCATTCTGCTAACCAGTAAGGCAACCCCGCCAGCCTAGCCGGGTCCTCAA
CGACAGGAGCACGATCATGCGCACCCGTGGGGCCGCCATGCCGGCGATAATGGCCTGCTTCTCGCCGAAA
CGTTTGGTGGCGGGACCAGTGACGAAGGCTTGAGCGAGGGCGTGCAAGATTCCGAATACCGCAAGCGACA
GGCCGATCATCGTCGCGCTCCAGCGAAAGCGGTCCTCGCCGAAAATGACCCAGAGCGCTGCCGGCACCTG
TCCTACGAGTTGCATGATAAAGAAGACAGTCATAAGTGCGGCGACGATAGTCATGCCCCGCGCCCACCGG
AAGGAGCTGACTGGGTTGAAGGCTCTCAAGGGCATCGGTCGAGATCCCGGTGCCTAATGAGTGAGCTAAC
TTACATTAATTGCGTTGCGCTCACTGCCCGCTTTCCAGTCGGGAAACCTGTCGTGCCAGCTGCATTAATG
AATCGGCCAACGCGCGGGGAGAGGCGGTTTGCGTATTGGGCGCCAGGGTGGTTTTTCTTTTCACCAGTGA
GACGGGCAACAGCTGATTGCCCTTCACCGCCTGGCCCTGAGAGAGTTGCAGCAAGCGGTCCACGCTGGTT
TGCCCCAGCAGGCGAAAATCCTGTTTGATGGTGGTTAACGGCGGGATATAACATGAGCTGTCTTCGGTAT
CGTCGTATCCCACTACCGAGATATCCGCACCAACGCGCAGCCCGGACTCGGTAATGGCGCGCATTGCGCC
CAGCGCCATCTGATCGTTGGCAACCAGCATCGCAGTGGGAACGATACCCTCATTCAGCATTTGCATGGTT
TGTTGAAAACCGGACATGGCACTCCAGTCGCCTTCCCGTTCCGCTATCGGCTGAATTTGATTGCGAGTGA
GATATTTATGCCAGCCAGCCAGACGCAGACGCGCCGAGACAGAACTTAATGGGCCCGCTAACAGCGCGAT
TTGCTGGTGACCCAATGCGACCAGATGCTCCACGCCCAGTCGCGTACCGTCTTCATGGGAGAAAATAATA
CTGTTGATGGGTGTCTGGTCAGAGACATCAAGAAATAACGCCGGAACATTAGTGCAGGCAGCTTCCACAG
CAATGGCATCCTGGTCATCCAGCGGATAGTTAATGATCAGCCCACTGACGCGTTGCGCGAGAAGATTGTG
CACCGCCGCTTTACAGGCTTCGACGCCGCTTCGTTCTACCATCGACACCACCACGCTGGCACCCAGTTGA
TCGGCGCGAGATTTAATCGCCGCGACAATTTGCGACGGCGCGTGCAGGGCCAGACTGGAGGTGGCAACGC
CAATCAGCAACGACTGTTTGCCCGCCAGTTGTTGTGCCACGCGGTTGGGAATGTAATTCAGCTCCGCCAT
CGCCGCTTCCACTTTTTCCCGCGTTTTCGCAGAAACGTGGCTGGCCTGGTTCACCACGCGGGAAACGGTC
TGATAAGAGACACCGGCATACTCTGCGACATCGTATAACGTTACTGGTTTCACATTCACCACCCTGAATT
GACTCTCTTCCGGGCGCTATCATGCCATACCGCGAAAGGTTTTGCGCCATTCGATGGTGTCCGGGATCTC
GACGCTCTCCCTTATGCGACTCCTGCATTAGGAAGCAGCCCAGTAGTAGGTTGAGGCCGTTGAGCACCGC
CGCCGCAAGGAATGGTGCATG
Features (pLannotate 1.2.2; 21 found; start..end, strand, type, name):
    209..227     +  promoter       T7 promoter: promoter for bacteriophage T7 RNA polymerase
    228..252     +  protein_bind   lac operator: The lac repressor binds to the lac operator to inhibit transcription in E. coli. This inhibition can be relieved by adding lactose or isopropyl-β-D-thiogalactopyranoside (IPTG). lac repressor encoded by lacI
    267..289     +  RBS            RBS: efficient ribosome binding site from bacteriophage T7 gene 10 (Olins and Rangwala, 1989)
    308..325     +  CDS            6xHis: 6xHis affinity tag
    335..1435    +  CDS            MBP: maltose binding protein from E. coli; malE (mutated); This version of the gene does not encode a signal sequence, so MBP will remain in the cytosol.
   1448..1464    +  CDS            TEV site (fragment): tobacco etch virus (TEV) protease recognition and cleavage site
   5240..5257    +  CDS            9xHis (fragment): 9xHis affinity tag
   5267..5316    +  CDS            SET1 (fragment): solubility-enhancement tag derived from T7 phage gene 10B
   5324..5371    +  terminator     T7 terminator: transcription terminator for bacteriophage T7 RNA polymerase
   5408..5836    +  rep_origin     f1 ori (sequence partly withheld): f1 bacteriophage origin of replication; arrow indicates direction of (+) strand synthesis
   5890..5947    +  promoter       AmpR promoter (fragment): bla
   5956..6771    -  CDS            KanR: aminoglycoside phosphotransferase; aph(3')-Ia; confers resistance to kanamycin in bacteria or G418 (Geneticin®) in eukaryotes
   6893..7481    +  rep_origin     ori: high-copy-number ColE1/pMB1/pBR322/pUC origin of replication
   7667..7806    -  misc_feature   bom: basis of mobility region from pBR322
   7908..8099    -  CDS            rop: Rop protein, which maintains plasmids at low copy number; rop
   8116..8496    +  CDS            YPB1_ECOLX: Protein predicted: Swiss-Prot protein existence level 4. From Escherichia coli.
   8568..8859    -  CDS            TcR (fragment): tetracycline efflux protein; tet; confers resistance to tetracycline
   8874..8895    -  protein_bind   CAP binding site: CAP binding activates transcription in the presence of cAMP. E. coli catabolite activator protein
   8908..9990    -  CDS            lacI: lac repressor; lacI; The lac repressor binds to the lac operator to inhibit transcription in E. coli. This inhibition can be relieved by adding lactose or isopropyl-β-D-thiogalactopyranoside (IPTG).
   9991..10068   -  promoter       lacI promoter: lacI
  10076..187     -  CDS            TcR (fragment) (across the origin): tetracycline efflux protein; tet; confers resistance to tetracycline
