[The description below was written by a language model from this plasmid's Addgene catalogue record and pLannotate feature annotations shown in this document.]
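Description:
6xHis-MBP-huPxCas12a is a pET-family bacterial expression plasmid, about 10.2 kb in the sequenced record, for producing recombinant Cas12a (Cpf1) from Pseudobutyrivibrio xylanivorans DSM 10317 in E. coli. The backbone is a pBR322-type replicon, with a ColE1/pMB1 origin accompanied by the bom site and the rop gene. It also carries an f1 phage origin and a kanamycin resistance gene (aph(3')-Ia) for selection. Short tetracycline-resistance fragments annotated in the table appear to be non-functional remnants of the pBR322 lineage. A lacI gene with its own promoter supplies the repressor.

Expression is driven by a T7 promoter followed directly by a lac operator and the T7 gene 10 ribosome binding site, and it ends at a T7 terminator. Transcription therefore requires a host supplying T7 RNA polymerase and is inducible with IPTG; the depositor recommends a DE3 lysogen for expression. The open reading frame begins with a 6xHis tag, then cytosolic maltose-binding protein lacking its signal sequence, then a TEV protease site. This arrangement allows affinity purification, improved solubility and later removal of the N-terminal tags. The roughly 3.6 kb huPxCas12a coding sequence was inserted by Gibson assembly and occupies the large unannotated gap in the feature table; the "hu" prefix likely denotes human codon optimisation, though the record does not say so. The catalogue lists an NLS, 6xHis and 3xHA at the C terminus, of which the table detects only a His-tag fragment. According to the associated publication title, the protein was purified as one of a panel of Cas12a orthologs evaluated for CRISPR-based nucleic acid detection in clinical samples.
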