Addgene plasmid #174675: 6xHis-MBP-huPxCas12a
Purpose: Expresses 6xHis-MBP tagged PxCas12a
Depositing lab: Piyush Jain. Depositing organization: University of Florida. Publication: A Combinatorial Approach towards Adaptability of 22 Functional Cas12a Orthologs for Nucleic Acid Detection in Clinical Samples. Nguyen LT, Macaluso NC, Jain PK. medRxiv 2021.07.21 10.1101/2021.07.21.21260653.
Backbone
  Vector backbone: pET
  Backbone manufacturer: Scott Gradia Lab
  Backbone size w/o insert (bp): 6462
  Vector type: Bacterial Expression, CRISPR, Synthetic Biology
Growth in bacteria
  Bacterial resistance: Kanamycin, 50 μg/mL
  Growth temperature: 37°C
  Growth strain: DH5alpha
  Growth instructions: Use of strain Rosetta™ 2(DE3)pLysS for expression is highly recommended
  Copy number: Unknown
Gene/Insert
  Gene/Insert name: huPxCas12a (alt name: huPxCpf1)
  Species: Pseudobutyrivibrio xylanivorans DSM 10317
  Insert size (bp): 3645
  Promoter: T7
  Tag / fusion protein: 6xHis, MBP, TEV (N terminal on insert); NLS, 6xHis, 3xHA (C terminal on insert)
  Cloning method: Gibson Cloning
Terms and licenses: Academic/Nonprofit Terms; Industry Terms: Not Available to Industry
Depositor comments: The vector is obtained from Scott Gradia Lab (Addgene #29656) while the gene is obtained from Wei Li Lab (Addgene #123637) . Read the preprint on medRxiv here: https://www.medrxiv.org/content/10.1101/2021.07.21.21260653v1
How to cite: 6xHis-MBP-huPxCas12a was a gift from Piyush Jain (Addgene plasmid # 174675 ; http://n2t.net/addgene:174675 ; RRID:Addgene_174675)
